>Addgene plasmid #97043 | pINDUCER-21-RUNX1 | addgene partial sequence | sequence record 203300 | Addgene Partial NGS Result
TCCCTATCAGTGATAGAGAAAAGTGAAAGTCGAGTTTACCACTCCCTATCAGTGATAGAGAAAAGTGAAA
GTCGAGTTTACCACTCCCTATCAGTGATAGAGAAAAGTGAAAGTCGAGTTTACCACTCCCTATCAGTGAT
AGAGAAAAGTGAAAGTCGAGTTTACCACTCCCTATCAGTGATAGAGAAAAGTGAAAGTCGAGTTTACCAC
TCCCTATCAGTGATAGAGAAAAGTGAAAGTCGAGCTCGGTACCCGGGTCGAGGTAGGCGTGTACGGTGGG
AGGCCTATATAAGCAGAGCTCGTTTAGTGAACCGTCAGATCGCCTGGAGACGCCATCCACGCTGTTTTGA
CCTCCATAGAAGACACCGGGACCGATCCAGCCTCCGCGGCCCCGAACTAGTCCAGTGTGGTGGAATTCTG
CAGATATCAACAAGTTTGTACAAAAAAGTTGGCACCATGGCTTCAGACAGCATATTTGAGTCATTTCCTT
CGTACCCACAGTGCTTCATGAGAGAATGCATACTTGGAATGAATCCTTCTAGAGACGTCCACGATGCCAG
CACGAGCCGCCGCTTCACGCCGCCTTCCACCGCGCTGAGCCCAGGCAAGATGAGCGAGGCGTTGCCGCTG
GGCGCCCCGGACGCCGGCGCTGCCCTGGCCGGCAAGCTGAGGAGCGGCGACCGCAGCATGGTGGAGGTGC
TGGCCGACCACCCGGGCGAGCTGGTGCGCACCGACAGCCCCAACTTCCTCTGCTCCGTGCTGCCTACGCA
CTGGCGCTGCAACAAGACCCTGCCCATCGCTTTCAAGGTGGTGGCCCTAGGGGATGTTCCAGATGGCACT
CTGGTCACTGTGATGGCTGGCAATGATGAAAACTACTCGGCTGAGCTGAGAAATGCTACCGCAGCCATGA
AGAACCAGGTTGCAAGATTTAATGACCTCAGGTTTGTCGGTCGAAGTGGAAGAGGGAAAAGCTTCACTCT
GACCATCACTGTCTTCACAAACCCACCGCAAGTCGCCACCTACCACAGAGCCATCAAAATCACAGTGGAT
GGGCCCCGAGAACCTCGAAGACATCGGCAGAAACTAGATGATCAGACCAAGCCCGGGAGCTTGTCCTTTT
CCGAGCGGCTCAGTGAACTGGAGCAGCTGCGGCGCACAGCCATGAGGGTCAGCCCACACCACCCAGCCCC
CACGCCCAACCCTCGTGCCTCCCTGAACCACTCCACTGCCTTTAACCCTCAGCCTCAGAGTCAGATGCAG
GATACAAGGCAGATCCAACCATCCCCACCGTGGTCCTACGATCAGTCCTACCAATACCTGGGATCCATTG
CCTCTCCTTCTGTGCACCCAGCAACGCCCATTTCACCTGGACGTGCCAGCGGCATGACAACCCTCTCTGC
AGAACTTTCCAGTCGACTCTCAACGGCACCCGACCTGACAGCGTTCAGCGACCCGCGCCAGTTCCCCGCG
CTGCCCTCCATCTCCGACCCCCGCATGCACTATCCAGGCGCCTTCACCTACTCCCCGACGCCGGTCACCT
CGGGCATCGGCATCGGCATGTCGGCCATGGGCTCGGCCACGCGCTACCACACCTACCTGCCGCCGCCCTA
CCCCGGCTCGTCGCAAGCGCAGGGAGGCCCGTTCCAAGCCAGCTCGCCCTCCTACCACCTGTACTACGGC
GCCTCGGCCGGCTCCTACCAGTTCTCCATGGTGGGCGGCGAGCGCTCGCCGCCGCGCATCCTGCCGCCCT
GCACCAACGCCTCCACCGGCTCCGCGCTGCTCAACCCCAGCCTCCCGAACCAGAGCGACGTGGTGGAGGC
CGAGGGCAGCCACAGCAACTCCCCCACCAACATGGCGCCCTCCGCGCGCCTGGAGGAGGCCGTGTGGAGG
CCCTACTTGCCAACTTTCTTGTACAAAGTGGTTGATATCCAGCACAGTGGCGGCCGCTCGAGTCTAGAGG
GCCCGCGGTTCGAATACCCATACGACGTCCCAGACTACGCTTAGTAATGATTAATTAAACTAGAAATTCT
ACCGGGTAGGGGAGGCGCTTTTCCCAAGGCAGTCTGGAGTAACCCACCCAAGATCTGGCCTCCGCGCCGG
GTTTTGGCGCCTCCCGCGGGCGCCCCCCTCCTCACGGCGAGCCGCGTAAGATCTGGCCTCCGCGCCGGGT
TTTGGCGCCTCCCGCGGGCGCCCCCCTCCTCACGGCGAGCCTAGTCGTGAGGCTCCGGTGCCCGTCAGTG
GGCAGAGCGCACATCGCCCACAGTCCCCGAGAAGTTGGGGGGAGGGGTCGGCAATTGAACCGGTGCCTAG
AGAAGGTGGCGCGGGGTAAACTGGGAAAGTGATGTCGTGTACTGGCTCCGCCTTTTTCCCGAGGGTGGGG
GAGAACCGTATATAAGTGCAGTAGTCGCCGTGAACGTTCTTTTTCGCAACGGGTTTGCCGCCAGAACACA
GGTAAGTGCCGTGTGTGGTTCCCGCGGGCCTGGCCTCTTTACGGGTTATGGCCCTTGCGTGCCTTGAATT
ACTTCCACCTGGCTGCAGTACGTGATTCTTGATCCCGAGCTTCGGGTTGGAAGTGGGTGGGAGAGTTCGA
GGCCTTGCGCTTAAGGAGCCCCTTCGCCTCGTGCTTGAGTTGAGGCCTGGCCTGGGCGCTGGGGCCGCCG
CGTGCGAATCTGGTGGCACCTTCGCGCCTGTCTCGCTGCTTTCGATAAGTCTCTAGCCATTTAAAATTTT
TGATGACCTGCTGCGACGCTTTTTTTCTGGCAAGATAGTCTTGTAAATGCGGGCCAAGATCTGCACACTG
GTATTTCGGTTTTTGGGGCCGCGGGCGGCGACGGGGCCCGTGCGTCCCAGCGCACATGTTCGGCGAGGCG
GGGCCTGCGAGCGCGGCCACCGAGAATCGGACGGGGGTAGTCTCAAGCTGGCCGGCCTGCTCTGGTGCCT
GGCCTCGCGCCGCCGTGTATCGCCCCGCCCTGGGCGGCAAGGCTGGCCCGGTCGGCACCAGTTGCGTGAG
CGGAAAGATGGCCGCTTCCCGGCCCTGCTGCAGGGAGCTCAAAATGGAGGACGCGGCGCTCGGGAGAGCG
GGCGGGTGAGTCACCCACACAAAGGAAAAGGGCCTTTCCGTCCTCAGCCGTCGCTTCATGTGACTCCACG
GAGTACCGGGCGCCGTCCAGGCACCTCGATTAGTTCTCGAGCTTTTGGAGTACGTCGTCTTTAGGTTGGG
GGGAGGGGTTTTATGCGATGGAGTTTCCCCACACTGAGTGGGTGGAGACTGAAGTTAGGCCAGCTTGGCA
CTTGATGTAATTCTCCTTGGAATTTGCCCTTTTTGAGTTTGGATCTTGGTTCATTCTCAAGCCTCAGACA
GTGGTTCAAAGTTTTTTTCTTCCATTTCAGGTGTCGTGAAGCGGCCGCCATGCTAGTAAATTGTCCGCTA
AATTCTGGCCGTTTTTGGCTTTTTTGTTAGACGGATCCATAACTTCGTATAATGTATGCTATACGAAGTT
ATGCCACCATGTCTAGACTGGACAAGAGCAAAGTCATAAACGGAGCTCTGGAATTACTCAATGGTGTCGG
TATCGAAGGCCTGACGACAAGGAAACTCGCTCAAAAGCTGGGAGTTGAGCAGCCTACCCTGTACTGGCAC
GTGAAGAACAAGCGGGCCCTGCTCGATGCCCTGCCAATCGAGATGCTGGACAGGCATCATACCCACTTCT
GCCCCCTGGAAGGCGAGTCATGGCAAGACTTTCTGCGGAACAACGCCAAGTCATACCGCTGTGCTCTCCT
CTCACATCGCGACGGGGCTAAAGTGCATCTCGGCACCCGCCCAACAGAGAAACAGTACGAAACCCTGGAA
AATCAGCTCGCGTTCCTGTGTCAGCAAGGCTTCTCCCTGGAGAACGCACTGTACGCTCTGTCCGCCGTGG
GCCACTTTACACTGGGCTGCGTATTGGAGGAACAGGAGCATCAAGTAGCAAAAGAGGAAAGAGAGACACC
TACCACCGATTCTATGCCCCCACTTCTGAGACAAGCAATTGAGCTGTTCGACCGGCAGGGAGCCGAACCT
GCCTTCCTTTTCGGCCTGGAACTAATCATATGTGGCCTGGAGAAACAGCTAAAGTGCGAAAGCGGCGGGC
CGACCGACGCCCTTGACGATTTTGACTTAGACATGCTCCCAGCCGATGCCCTTGACGACTTTGACCTTGA
TATGCTGCCTGCTGACGCTCTTGACGATTTTGACCTTGACATGCTCCCCGGGTAACTAAGTAAGGATCCG
CGGCCGCACTAGAGGAATTCCGCCCCTCTCCCCCCCCCCCCTCTCCCTCCCCCCCCCCTAACGTTACTGG
CCGAAGCCGCTTGGAATAAGGCCGGTGTGCGTTTGTCTATATGTTATTTTCCACCATATTGCCGTCTTTT
GGCAATGTGAGGGCCCGGAAACCTGGCCCTGTCTTCTTGACGAGCATTCCTAGGGGTCTTTCCCCTCTCG
CCAAAGGAATGCAAGGTCTGTTGAATGTCGTGAAGGAAGCAGTTCCTCTGGAAGCTTCTTGAAGACAAAC
AACGTCTGTAGCGACCCTTTGCAGGCAGCGGAACCCCCCACCTGGCGACAGGTGCCTCTGCGGCCAAAAG
CCACGTGTATAAGATACACCTGCAAAGGCGGCACAACCCCAGTGCCACGTTGTGAGTTGGATAGTTGTGG
AAAGAGTCAAATGGCTCTCCTCAAGCGTATTCAACAAGGGGCTGAAGGATGCCCAGAAGGTACCCCATTG
TATGGGATCTGATCTGGGGCCTCGGTGCACATGCTTTACATGTGTTTAGTCGAGGTTAAAAAAACGTCTA
GGCCCCCCGAACCACGGGGACGTGGTTTTCCTTTGAAAAACACGATGATAAGCTTACCGGTCCACCATGG
TGAGCAAGGGCGAGGAGCTGTTCACCGGGGTGGTGCCCATCCTGGTCGAGCTGGACGGCGACGTAAACGG
CCACAAGTTCAGCGTGTCCGGCGAGGGCGAGGGCGATGCCACCTACGGCAAGCTGACCCTGAAGTTCATC
TGCACCACCGGCAAGCTGCCCGTGCCCTGGCCCACCCTCGTGACCACCCTGACCTACGGCGTGCAGTGCT
TCAGCCGCTACCCCGACCACATGAAGCAGCACGACTTCTTCAAGTCCGCCATGCCCGAAGGCTACGTCCA
GGAGCGCACCATCTTCTTCAAGGACGACGGCAACTACAAGACCCGCGCCGAGGTGAAGTTCGAGGGCGAC
ACCCTGGTGAACCGCATCGAGCTGAAGGGCATCGACTTCAAGGAGGACGGCAACATCCTGGGGCACAAGC
TGGAGTACAACTACAACAGCCACAACGTCTATATCATGGCCGACAAGCAGAAGAACGGCATCAAGGTGAA
CTTCAAGATCCGCCACAACATCGAGGACGGCAGCGTGCAGCTCGCCGACCACTACCAGCAGAACACCCCC
ATCGGCGACGGCCCCGTGCTGCTGCCCGACAACCACTACCTGAGCACCCAGTCCGCCCTGAGCAAAGACC
CCAACGAGAAGCGCGATCACATGGTCCTGCTGGAGTTCGTGACCGCCGCCGGGATCACTCTCGGCATGGA
CGAGCTGTACAAGTAAGCATGCCCGACGGCGAGGATCTCGTCGTGACCCATGGCGATGCCTGCTTGCCGA
ATATCATGGTGGAAAATGGCCGCTTTTCTGGATTCATCGACTGTGGCCGGCTGGGTGTGGCGGACCGCTA
TCAGGACATAGCGTTGGCTACCCGTGATATTGCTGAAGAGCTTGGCGGCGAATGGGCTGACCGCTTCCTC
GTGCTTTACGGTATCGCCGCTCCCGATTCGCAGCGCATCGCCTTCTATCGCCTTCTTGACGAGTTCTTCT
GATGTACAAGTAAAGCGGCCGCGACTCTAGATCATAATCAGCCATACCACATTTGTAGAGGTTTTACTTG
CTTTAAAAAACCTCCCACACCTCCCCCTGAACCTGAAACATAAAATGAATGCAATTGTTGTTGTTTAGTC
CCTCCCAATTCGATATCAAGCTTATCGCGATAGATCCTAATCAACCTCTGGATTACAAAATTTGTGAAAG
ATTGACTGGTATTCTTAACTATGTTGCTCCTTTTACGCTATGTGGATACGCTGCTTTAATGCCTTTGTAT
CATGCTATTGCTTCCCGTATGGCTTTCATTTTCTCCTCCTTGTATAAATCCTGGTTGCTGTCTCTTTATG
AGGAGTTGTGGCCCGTTGTCAGGCAACGTGGCGTGGTGTGCACTGTGTTTGCTGACGCAACCCCCACTGG
TTGGGGCATTGCCACCACCTGTCAGCTCCTTTCCGGGACTTTCGCTTTCCCCCTCCCTATTGCCACGGCG
GAACTCATCGCCGCCTGCCTTGCCCGCTGCTGGACAGGGGCTCGGCTGTTGGGCACTGACAATTCCGTGG
TGTTGTCGGGGAAATCATCGTCCTTTCCTTGGCTGCTCGCCTGTGTTGCCACCTGGATTCTGCGCGGGAC
GTCCTTCTGCTACGTCCCTTCGGCCCTCAATCCAGCGGACCTTCCTTCCCGCGGCCTGCTGCCGGCTCTG
CGGCCTCTTCCGCGTCTTCGCCTTCGCCCTCAGACGAGTCGGATCTCCCTTTGGGCCGCCTCCCCGCCTG
AGATCCTTTAAGACCAATGACTTACAAGGCAGCTGTAGATCTTAGCCACTTTTTAAAAGAAAAGGGGGGA
CTGGAAGGGCTAATTCACTCCCAACGAAGACAAGATCTGCTTTTTGCTTGTACTGGGTCTCTCTGGTTAG
ACCAGATCTGAGCCTGGGAGCTCTCTGGCTAACTAGGGAACCCACTGCTTAAGCCTCAATAAAGCTTGCC
TTGAGTGCTTCAAGTAGTGTGTGCCCGTCTGTTGTGTGACTCTGGTAACTAGAGATCCCTCAGACCCTTT
TAGTCAGTGTGGAAAATCTCTAGCAGTAGTAGTTCATGTCATCTTATTATTCAGTATTTATAACTTGCAA
AGAAATGAATATCAGAGAGTGAGAGGCCCGGGTTAATTAAGGAAAGGGCTAGATCATTCTTGAAGACGAA
AGGGCCTCGTGATACGCCTATTTTTATAGGTTAATGTCATGATAATAATGGTTTCTTAGACGTCAGGTGG
CACTTTTCGGGGAAATGTGCGCGGAACCCCTATTTGTTTATTTTTCTAAATACATTCAAATATGTATCCG
CTCATGAGACAATAACCCTGATAAATGCTTCAATAATATTGAAAAAGGAAGAGTATGAGTATTCAACATT
TCCGTGTCGCCCTTATTCCCTTTTTTGCGGCATTTTGCCTTCCTGTTTTTGCTCACCCAGAAACGCTGGT
GAAAGTAAAAGATGCTGAAGATCAGTTGGGTGCACGAGTGGGTTACATCGAACTGGATCTCAACAGCGGT
AAGATCCTTGAGAGTTTTCGCCCCGAAGAACGTTTTCCAATGATGAGCACTTTTAAAGTTCTGCTATGTG
GCGCGGTATTATCCCGTGTTGACGCCGGGCAAGAGCAACTCGGTCGCCGCATACACTATTCTCAGAATGA
CTTGGTTGAGTACTCACCAGTCACAGAAAAGCATCTTACGGATGGCATGACAGTAAGAGAATTATGCAGT
GCTGCCATAACCATGAGTGATAACACTGCGGCCAACTTACTTCTGACAACGATCGGAGGACCGAAGGAGC
TAACCGCTTTTTTGCACAACATGGGGGATCATGTAACTCGCCTTGATCGTTGGGAACCGGAGCTGAATGA
AGCCATACCAAACGACGAGCGTGACACCACGATGCCTGTAGCAATGGCAACAACGTTGCGCAAACTATTA
ACTGGCGAACTACTTACTCTAGCTTCCCGGCAACAATTAATAGACTGGATGGAGGCGGATAAAGTTGCAG
GACCACTTCTGCGCTCGGCCCTTCCGGCTGGCTGGTTTATTGCTGATAAATCTGGAGCCGGTGAGCGTGG
GTCTCGCGGTATCATTGCAGCACTGGGGCCAGATGGTAAGCCCTCCCGTATCGTAGTTATCTACACGACG
GGGAGTCAGGCAACTATGGATGAACGAAATAGACAGATCGCTGAGATAGGTGCCTCACTGATTAAGCATT
GGTAACTGTCAGACCAAGTTTACTCATATATACTTTAGATTGATTTAAAACTTCATTTTTAATTTAAAAG
GATCTAGGTGAAGATCCTTTTTGATAATCTCATGACCAAAATCCCTTAACGTGAGTTTTCGTTCCACTGA
GCGTCAGACCCCGTAGAAAAGATCAAAGGATCTTCTTGAGATCCTTTTTTTCTGCGCGTAATCTGCTGCT
TGCAAACAAAAAAACCACCGCTACCAGCGGTGGTTTGTTTGCCGGATCAAGAGCTACCAACTCTTTTTCC
GAAGGTAACTGGCTTCAGCAGAGCGCAGATACCAAATACTGTTCTTCTAGTGTAGCCGTAGTTAGGCCAC
CACTTCAAGAACTCTGTAGCACCGCCTACATACCTCGCTCTGCTAATCCTGTTACCAGTGGCTGCTGCCA
GTGGCGATAAGTCGTGTCTTACCGGGTTGGACTCAAGACGATAGTTACCGGATAAGGCGCAGCGGTCGGG
CTGAACGGGGGGTTCGTGCACACAGCCCAGCTTGGAGCGAACGACCTACACCGAACTGAGATACCTACAG
CGTGAGCTATGAGAAAGCGCCACGCTTCCCGAAGGGAGAAAGGCGGACAGGTATCCGGTAAGCGGCAGGG
TCGGAACAGGAGAGCGCACGAGGGAGCTTCCAGGGGGAAACGCCTGGTATCTTTATAGTCCTGTCGGGTT
TCGCCACCTCTGACTTGAGCGTCGATTTTTGTGATGCTCGTCAGGGGGGCGGAGCCTATGGAAAAACGCC
AGCAACGCGGCCTTTTTACGGTTCCTGGCCTTTTGCTGGCCTTTTGCTCACATGTTCTTTCCTGCGTTAT
CCCCTGATTCTGTGGATAACCGTATTACCGCCTTTGAGTGAGCTGATACCGCTCGCCGCAGCCGAACGAC
CGAGCGCAGCGAGTCAGTGAGCGAGGAAGCGGAAGAGCGCCCAATACGCAAACCGCCTCTCCCCGCGCGT
TGGCCGATTCATTAATGCAGCAAGCTCATGGCTGACTAATTTTTTTTATTTATGCAGAGGCCGAGGCCGC
CTCGGCCTCTGAGCTATTCCAGAAGTAGTGAGGAGGCTTTTTTGGAGGCCTAGGCTTTTGCAAAAAGCTC
CCCGTGGCACGACAGGTTTCCCGACTGGAAAGCGGGCAGTGAGCGCAACGCAATTAATGTGAGTTAGCTC
ACTCATTAGGCACCCCAGGCTTTACACTTTATGCTTCCGGCTCGTATGTTGTGTGGAATTGTGAGCGGAT
AACAATTTCACACAGGAAACAGCTATGACATGATTACGAATTTCACAAATAAAGCATTTTTTTCACTGCA
TTCTAGTTGTGGTTTGTCCAAACTCATCAATGTATCTTATCATGTCTGGATCAACTGGATAACTCAAGCT
AACCAAAATCATCCCAAACTTCCCACCCCATACCCTATTACCACTGCCAATTACCTGTGGTTTCATTTAC
TCTAAACCTGTGATTCCTCTGAATTATTTTCATTTTAAAGAAATTGTATTTGTTAAATATGTACTACAAA
CTTAGTAGTTGGAAGGGCTAATTCACTCCCAAAGAAGACAAGATATCCTTGATCTGTGGATCTACCACAC
ACAAGGCTACTTCCCTGATTAGCAGAACTACACACCAGGGCCAGGGGTCAGATATCCACTGACCTTTGGA
TGGTGCTACAAGCTAGTACCAGTTGAGCCAGATAAGGTAGAAGAGGCCAATAAAGGAGAGAACACCAGCT
TGTTACACCCTGTGAGCCTGCATGGGATGGATGACCCGGAGAGAGAAGTGTTAGAGTGGAGGTTTGACAG
CCGCCTAGCATTTCATCACGTGGCCCGAGAGCTGCATCCGGAGTACTTCAAGAACTGCTGATATCGAGCT
TGCTACAAGGGACTTTCCGCTGGGGACTTTCCAGGGAGGCGTGGCCTGGGCGGGACTGGGGAGTGGCGAG
CCCTCAGATCCTGCATATAAGCAGCTGCTTTTTGCCTGTACTGGGTCTCTCTGGTTAGACCAGATCTGAG
CCTGGGAGCTCTCTGGCTAACTAGGGAACCCACTGCTTAAGCCTCAATAAAGCTTGCCTTGAGTGCTTCA
AGTAGTGTGTGCCCGTCTGTTGTGTGACTCTGGTAACTAGAGATCCCTCAGACCCTTTTAGTCAGTGTGG
AAAATCTCTAGCAGTGGCGCCCGAACAGGGACTTGAAAGCGAAAGGGAAACCAGAGGAGCTCTCTCGACG
CAGGACTCGGCTTGCTGAAGCGCGCACGGCAAGAGGCGAGGGGCGGCGACTGGTGAGTACGCCAAAAATT
TTGACTAGCGGAGGCTAGAAGGAGAGAGATGGGTGCGAGAGCGTCAGTATTAAGCGGGGGAGAATTAGAT
CGCGATGGGAAAAAATTCGGTTAAGGCCAGGGGGAAAGAAAAAATATAAATTAAAACATATAGTATGGGC
AAGCAGGGAGCTAGAACGATTCGCAGTTAATCCTGGCCTGTTAGAAACATCAGAAGGCTGTAGACAAATA
CTGGGACAGCTACAACCATCCCTTCAGACAGGATCAGAAGAACTTAGATCATTATATAATACAGTAGCAA
CCCTCTATTGTGTGCATCAAAGGATAGAGATAAAAGACACCAAGGAAGCTTTAGACAAGATAGAGGAAGA
GCAAAACAAAAGTAAGACCACCGCACAGCAAGCGGCCGGCCGCTGATCTTCAGACCTGGAGGAGGAGATA
TGAGGGACAATTGGAGAAGTGAATTATATAAATATAAAGTAGTAAAAATTGAACCATTAGGAGTAGCACC
CACCAAGGCAAAGAGAAGAGTGGTGCAGAGAGAAAAAAGAGCAGTGGGAATAGGAGCTTTGTTCCTTGGG
TTCTTGGGAGCAGCAGGAAGCACTATGGGCGCAGCGTCAATGACGCTGACGGTACAGGCCAGACAATTAT
TGTCTGGTATAGTGCAGCAGCAGAACAATTTGCTGAGGGCTATTGAGGCGCAACAGCATCTGTTGCAACT
CACAGTCTGGGGCATCAAGCAGCTCCAGGCAAGAATCCTGGCTGTGGAAAGATACCTAAAGGATCAACAG
CTCCTGGGGATTTGGGGTTGCTCTGGAAAACTCATTTGCACCACTGCTGTGCCTTGGAATGCTAGTTGGA
GTAATAAATCTCTGGAACAGATTTGGAATCACACGACCTGGATGGAGTGGGACAGAGAAATTAACAATTA
CACAAGCTTAATACACTCCTTAATTGAAGAATCGCAAAACCAGCAAGAAAAGAATGAACAAGAATTATTG
GAATTAGATAAATGGGCAAGTTTGTGGAATTGGTTTAACATAACAAATTGGCTGTGGTATATAAAATTAT
TCATAATGATAGTAGGAGGCTTGGTAGGTTTAAGAATAGTTTTTGCTGTACTTTCTATAGTGAATAGAGT
TAGGCAGGGATATTCACCATTATCGTTTCAGACCCACCTCCCAACCCCGAGGGGACCCGACAGGCCCGAA
GGAATAGAAGAAGAAGGTGGAGAGAGAGACAGAGACAGATCCATTCGATTAGTGAACGGATCTCGACGGT
ATCGCCGAATTCACAAATGGCAGTATTCATCCACAATTTTAAAAGAAAAGGGGGGATTGGGGGGTACAGT
GCAGGGGAAAGAATAGTAGACATAATAGCAACAGACATACAAACTAAAGAATTACAAAAACAAATTACAA
AAATTCAAAATTTTCGGGTTTATTACAGGGACAGCAGAGATCCAGTTTGGACTAGGATCCTTTACCAC
