[The description below was written by a language model from this plasmid's Addgene catalogue record.]
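Description:
pINDUCER-21-RUNX1 is a lentiviral mammalian expression plasmid built on the pINDUCER-21 backbone, carrying the human transcription factor RUNX1 (Runt Related Transcription Factor 1, also known as AML1 or CBFA2) under a Tet-on, doxycycline-inducible promoter. The roughly 1.4 kb RUNX1 open reading frame was introduced by Gateway recombination, giving a total construct of about 11.9 kb. That is slightly smaller than the listed empty backbone, as expected when a Gateway destination cassette is replaced by the insert. In bacteria the plasmid is selected with ampicillin and is recorded as low copy. It is maintained in a recombination-deficient strain, as is usual for lentiviral vectors whose long terminal repeats are prone to rearrangement.

A notable detail is that RUNX1 translation does not stop at the end of the coding sequence. It reads through the attB2 recombination site and adjacent vector sequence, adding a short linker of extra residues to the C-terminus before an HA epitope tag. The depositing laboratory regards this extension as expected, so the expressed product is a C-terminally HA-tagged RUNX1 fusion that can be detected with anti-HA reagents. No feature table is supplied, so other backbone elements, such as the transactivator needed for Tet-on regulation or any marker for identifying transduced cells, are not stated in the record.

The construct is intended for packaging into lentivirus and stable transduction of mammalian cells, allowing timed, drug-controlled RUNX1 expression. It was deposited with a study on generating haematopoietic stem and progenitor cells from human pluripotent stem cells, consistent with use for inducible transcription factor expression in that setting.
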