Addgene plasmid #97043: pINDUCER-21-RUNX1
Purpose: Expresses RUNX1 in mammalian cells
Depositing lab: George Daley. Depositing organization: Boston Children's Hospital. Publication: Haematopoietic stem and progenitor cells from human pluripotent stem cells. Sugimura R, Jha DK, Han A, Soria-Valles C, da Rocha EL, Lu YF, Goettel JA, Serrao E, Rowe RG, Malleshaiah M, Wong I, Sousa P, Zhu TN, Ditadi A, Keller G, Engelman AN, Snapper SB, Doulatov S, Daley GQ. Nature. 2017 May 17. doi: 10.1038/nature22370. PubMed 28514439.
Backbone
  Vector backbone: pINDUCER-21
  Backbone manufacturer: Stephen Elledge, Thomas Westbrook
  Backbone size w/o insert (bp): 12152
  Total vector size (bp): 11908
  Vector type: Mammalian Expression, Lentiviral
Growth in bacteria
  Bacterial resistance: Ampicillin, 50 μg/mL
  Growth temperature: 37°C
  Growth strain: NEB Stable
  Copy number: Low Copy
Gene/Insert
  Gene/Insert name: Runt Related Transcription Factor 1 (alt name: RUNX1)
  Species: H. sapiens (human)
  Insert size (bp): 1443
  Entrez Gene: RUNX1 (a.k.a. AML1, AML1-EVI-1, AMLCR1, CBF2alpha, CBFA2, EVI-1, PEBP2aB, PEBP2alpha)
  Promoter: Tet on
  Cloning method: Gateway Cloning
  Sequencing primers: 5′ AGCTCGTTTAGTGAACCGTCAGATC; 3′ TCTGGGACGTCGTATGGGTA
Terms and licenses: Academic/Nonprofit Terms; Industry Terms: Not Available to Industry
Depositor comments: Addgene NGS results found that the RUNX1 translation continues into and past the attB2 site, resulting in extra amino acids LPTFLYKVVDIQHSGGRSSLEGPRFE at the C-terminus of the protein, before the HA tag. The depositing laboratory states that this is an expected addition to the protein
How to cite: pINDUCER-21-RUNX1 was a gift from George Daley (Addgene plasmid # 97043 ; http://n2t.net/addgene:97043 ; RRID:Addgene_97043)
